>Addgene plasmid #55663 | RIT2 | depositor partial sequence | sequence record 86189 | RIT2
ATGGAAGTAGAAAACGAAGCCCACTGCTGCCCTGGCAGCTCATCAGGCGGGTCCAGAGAGTACAAGGTGG
TAATGCTGGGCGCAGGGGGCGTTGGTAAAAGCGCAGTCACAATGCAGTTTATAAGCCACCAGTTCCCGGA
CTATCACGACCCCACAATCGAAGATGCTTATAAAACCCAGGTGAGGATTGATAATGAGCCTGCTTACTTA
GACATCTTGGACACTGCTGGTCAGGCAGAGTTCACGGCCATGCGGGAGCAGTACATGCGTGGGGGAGAGG
GCTTCATCATCTGCTATTCTGTCACTGACCGCCAGTCATTCCAGGAGGCTGCCAAGTTCAAGGAGCTTAT
TTTCCAGGTCCGTCACACCTATGAAATTCCCCTTGTGCTAGTGGGTAACAAAATTGACTTGGAGCAGTTC
CGTCAGGTATCTACAGAAGAAGGCATGAATCTTGCTCGAGACTACAACTGTGCCTTCTTTGAGACATCTG
CAGCCCTGCGATTCGGTATCGATGATGCTTTTCAAGGCTTAGTGAGAGAAATTCGCAGGAAGGAATCCAT
GCTGTCCTTGGTGGAAAGGAAATTGAAGAGGAAGGACAGCCTGTGGAAGAAGATAAAAGCCTCCCTGAAG
AAGAAGAGAGAAAACATGTTGTGA
