>Addgene plasmid #55663 | RIT2 | depositor partial sequence | sequence record 86190 | pGEX2T backbone
ACGTTATCGACTGCACGGTGCACCAATGCTTCTGGCGTCAGGCAGCCATCGGAAGCTGTGGTATGGCTGT
GCAGGTCGTAAATCACTGCATAATTCGTGTCGCTCAAGGCGCACTCCCGTTCTGGATAATGTTTTTTGCG
CCGACATCATAACGGTTCTGGCAAATATTCTGAAATGAGCTGTTGACAATTAATCATCGGCTCGTATAAT
GTGTGGAATTGTGAGCGGATAACAATTTCACACAGGAAACAGTATTCATGTCCCCTATACTAGGTTATTG
GAAAATTAAGGGCCTTGTGCAACCCACTCGACTTCTTTTGGAATATCTTGAAGAAAAATATGAAGAGCAT
TTGTATGAGCGCGATGAAGGTGATAAATGGCGAAACAAAAAGTTTGAATTGGGTTTGGAGTTTCCCAATC
TTCCTTATTATATTGATGGTGATGTTAAATTAACACAGTCTATGGCCATCATACGTTATATAGCTGACAA
GCACAACATGTTGGGTGGTTGTCCAAAAGAGCGTGCAGAGATTTCAATGCTTGAAGGAGCGGTTTTGGAT
ATTAGATACGGTGTTTCGAGAATTGCATATAGTAAAGACTTTGAAACTCTCAAAGTTGATTTTCTTAGCA
AGCTACCTGAAATGCTGAAAATGTTCGAAGATCGTTTATGTCATAAAACATATTTAAATGGTGATCATGT
AACCCATCCTGACTTCATGTTGTATGACGCTCTTGATGTTGTTTTATACATGGACCCAATGTGCCTGGAT
GCGTTCCCAAAATTAGTTTGTTTTAAAAAACGTATTGAAGCTATCCCACAAATTGATAAGTACTTGAAAT
CCAGCAAGTATATAGCATGGCCTTTGCAGGGCTGGCAAGCCACGTTTGGTGGTGGCGACCATCCTCCAAA
ATCGGATCTGGTTCCGCGTGGATCCCCGGGAATTCATCGTGACTGACTGACGATCTGCCTCGCGCGTTTC
GGTGATGACGGTGAAAACCTCTGACACATGCAGCTCCCGGAGACGGTCACAGCTTGTCTGTAAGCGGATG
CCGGGAGCAGACAAGCCCGTCAGGGCGCGTCAGCGGGTGTTGGCGGGTGTCGGGGCGCAGCCATGACCCA
GTCACGTAGCGATAGCGGAGTGTATAATTCTTGAAGACGAAAGGGCCTCGTGATACGCCTATTTTTATAG
GTTAATGTCATGATAATAATGGTTTCTTAGACGTCAGGTGGCACTTTTCGGGGAAATGTGCGCGGAACCC
CTATTTGTTTATTTTTCTAAATACATTCAAATATGTATCCGCTCATGAGACAATAACCCTGATAAATGCT
TCAATAATATTGAAAAAGGAAGAGTATGAGTATTCAACATTTCCGTGTCGCCCTTATTCCCTTTTTTGCG
GCATTTTGCCTTCCTGTTTTTGCTCACCCAGAAACGCTGGTGAAAGTAAAAGATGCTGAAGATCAGTTGG
GTGCACGAGTGGGTTACATCGAACTGGATCTCAACAGCGGTAAGATCCTTGAGAGTTTTCGCCCCGAAGA
ACGTTTTCCAATGATGAGCACTTTTAAAGTTCTGCTATGTGGCGCGGTATTATCCCGTGTTGACGCCGGG
CAAGAGCAACTCGGTCGCCGCATACACTATTCTCAGAATGACTTGGTTGAGTACTCACCAGTCACAGAAA
AGCATCTTACGGATGGCATGACAGTAAGAGAATTATGCAGTGCTGCCATAACCATGAGTGATAACACTGC
GGCCAACTTACTTCTGACAACGATCGGAGGACCGAAGGAGCTAACCGCTTTTTTGCACAACATGGGGGAT
CATGTAACTCGCCTTGATCGTTGGGAACCGGAGCTGAATGAAGCCATACCAAACGACGAGCGTGACACCA
CGATGCCTGCAGCAATGGCAACAACGTTGCGCAAACTATTAACTGGCGAACTACTTACTCTAGCTTCCCG
GCAACAATTAATAGACTGGATGGAGGCGGATAAAGTTGCAGGACCACTTCTGCGCTCGGCCCTTCCGGCT
GGCTGGTTTATTGCTGATAAATCTGGAGCCGGTGAGCGTGGGTCTCGCGGTATCATTGCAGCACTGGGGC
CAGATGGTAAGCCCTCCCGTATCGTAGTTATCTACACGACGGGGAGTCAGGCAACTATGGATGAACGAAA
TAGACAGATCGCTGAGATAGGTGCCTCACTGATTAAGCATTGGTAACTGTCAGACCAAGTTTACTCATAT
ATACTTTAGATTGATTTAAAACTTCATTTTTAATTTAAAAGGATCTAGGTGAAGATCCTTTTTGATAATC
TCATGACCAAAATCCCTTAACGTGAGTTTTCGTTCCACTGAGCGTCAGACCCCGTAGAAAAGATCAAAGG
ATCTTCTTGAGATCCTTTTTTTCTGCGCGTAATCTGCTGCTTGCAAACAAAAAAACCACCGCTACCAGCG
GTGGTTTGTTTGCCGGATCAAGAGCTACCAACTCTTTTTCCGAAGGTAACTGGCTTCAGCAGAGCGCAGA
TACCAAATACTGTCCTTCTAGTGTAGCCGTAGTTAGGCCACCACTTCAAGAACTCTGTAGCACCGCCTAC
ATACCTCGCTCTGCTAATCCTGTTACCAGTGGCTGCTGCCAGTGGCGATAAGTCGTGTCTTACCGGGTTG
GACTCAAGACGATAGTTACCGGATAAGGCGCAGCGGTCGGGCTGAACGGGGGGTTCGTGCACACAGCCCA
GCTTGGAGCGAACGACCTACACCGAACTGAGATACCTACAGCGTGAGCTATGAGAAAGCGCCACGCTTCC
CGAAGGGAGAAAGGCGGACAGGTATCCGGTAAGCGGCAGGGTCGGAACAGGAGAGCGCACGAGGGAGCTT
CCAGGGGGAAACGCCTGGTATCTTTATAGTCCTGTCGGGTTTCGCCACCTCTGACTTGAGCGTCGATTTT
TGTGATGCTCGTCAGGGGGGCGGAGCCTATGGAAAAACGCCAGCAACGCGGCCTTTTTACGGTTCCTGGC
CTTTTGCTGGCCTTTTGCTCACATGTTCTTTCCTGCGTTATCCCCTGATTCTGTGGATAACCGTATTACC
GCCTTTGAGTGAGCTGATACCGCTCGCCGCAGCCGAACGACCGAGCGCAGCGAGTCAGTGAGCGAGGAAG
CGGAAGAGCGCCTGATGCGGTATTTTCTCCTTACGCATCTGTGCGGTATTTCACACCGCATAAATTCCGA
CACCATCGAATGGTGCAAAACCTTTCGCGGTATGGCATGATAGCGCCCGGAAGAGAGTCAATTCAGGGTG
GTGAATGTGAAACCAGTAACGTTATACGATGTCGCAGAGTATGCCGGTGTCTCTTATCAGACCGTTTCCC
GCGTGGTGAACCAGGCCAGCCACGTTTCTGCGAAAACGCGGGAAAAAGTGGAAGCGGCGATGGCGGAGCT
GAATTACATTCCCAACCGCGTGGCACAACAACTGGCGGGCAAACAGTCGTTGCTGATTGGCGTTGCCACC
TCCAGTCTGGCCCTGCACGCGCCGTCGCAAATTGTCGCGGCGATTAAATCTCGCGCCGATCAACTGGGTG
CCAGCGTGGTGGTGTCGATGGTAGAACGAAGCGGCGTCGAAGCCTGTAAAGCGGCGGTGCACAATCTTCT
CGCGCAACGCGTCAGTGGGCTGATCATTAACTATCCGCTGGATGACCAGGATGCCATTGCTGTGGAAGCT
GCCTGCACTAATGTTCCGGCGTTATTTCTTGATGTCTCTGACCAGACACCCATCAACAGTATTATTTTCT
CCCATGAAGACGGTACGCGACTGGGCGTGGAGCATCTGGTCGCATTGGGTCACCAGCAAATCGCGCTGTT
AGCGGGCCCATTAAGTTCTGTCTCGGCGCGTCTGCGTCTGGCTGGCTGGCATAAATATCTCACTCGCAAT
CAAATTCAGCCGATAGCGGAACGGGAAGGCGACTGGAGTGCCATGTCCGGTTTTCAACAAACCATGCAAA
TGCTGAATGAGGGCATCGTTCCCACTGCGATGCTGGTTGCCAACGATCAGATGGCGCTGGGCGCAATGCG
CGCCATTACCGAGTCCGGGCTGCGCGTTGGTGCGGATATCTCGGTAGTGGGATACGACGATACCGAAGAC
AGCTCATGTTATATCCCGCCGTTAACCACCATCAAACAGGATTTTCGCCTGCTGGGGCAAACCAGCGTGG
ACCGCTTGCTGCAACTCTCTCAGGGCCAGGCGGTGAAGGGCAATCAGCTGTTGCCCGTCTCACTGGTGAA
AAGAAAAACCACCCTGGCGCCCAATACGCAAACCGCCTCTCCCCGCGCGTTGGCCGATTCATTAATGCAG
CTGGCACGACAGGTTTCCCGACTGGAAAGCGGGCAGTGAGCGCAACGCAATTAATGTGAGTTAGCTCACT
CATTAGGCACCCCAGGCTTTACACTTTATGCTTCCGGCTCGTATGTTGTGTGGAATTGTGAGCGGATAAC
AATTTCACACAGGAAACAGCTATGACCATGATTACGGATTCACTGGCCGTCGTTTTACAACGTCGTGACT
GGGAAAACCCTGGCGTTACCCAACTTAATCGCCTTGCAGCACATCCCCCTTTCGCCAGCTGGCGTAATAG
CGAAGAGGCCCGCACCGATCGCCCTTCCCAACAGTTGCGCAGCCTGAATGGCGAATGGCGCTTTGCCTGG
TTTCCGGCACCAGAAGCGGTGCCGGAAAGCTGGCTGGAGTGCGATCTTCCTGAGGCCGATACTGTCGTCG
TCCCCTCAAACTGGCAGATGCACGGTTACGATGCGCCCATCTACACCAACGTAACCTATCCCATTACGGT
CAATCCGCCGTTTGTTCCCACGGAGAATCCGACGGGTTGTTACTCGCTCACATTTAATGTTGATGAAAGC
TGGCTACAGGAAGGCCAGACGCGAATTATTTTTGATGGCGTTGGAATT
