>Addgene plasmid #55663 | RIT2 | addgene partial sequence | sequence record 90530 | pGEX5 5'-GGGCTGGCAAGCCACGTTTGGTG-3'
AATCGGATCTGGTTCCGCGTGGATCCGAAGTAGAAAACGAAGCCCACTGCTGCCCTGGCAGCTCATCAGG
CGGGTCCAGAGAGTACAAGGTGGTAATGCTGGGCGCAGGGGGCGTTGGTAAAAGCGCAGTCACAATGCAG
TTTATAAGCCACCAGTTCCCGGACTATCACGACCCCACAATCGAAGATGCTTATAAAACCCAGGTGAGGA
TTGATAATGAGCCTGCTTACTTAGACATCTTGGACACTGCTGGTCAGGCAGAGTTCACGGCCATGCGGGA
GCAGTACATGCGTGGGGGAGAGGGCTTCATCATCTGCTATTCTGTCACTGACCGCCAGTCATTCCAGGAG
GCTGCCAAGTTCAAGGAGCTTATTTTCCAGGTCCGTCACACCTATGAAATTCCCCTTGTGCTAGTGGGTA
ACAAAATTGACTTGGAGCAGTTCCGTCAGGTATCTACAGAAGAAGGCATGAATCTTGCTCGAGACTACAA
CTGTGCCTTCTTTGAGACATCTGCAGCCCTGCGATTCGGTATCGATGATGCTTTTCAAGGCTTAGTGAGA
GAAATTCGCAGGAAGGAATCCATGCTGTCCTTGGTGGAAAGGAAATTGAAGAGGAAGGACAGCCTGTGGA
AGAAGATAAAAGCCTCCCTGAAGAAGAAGAGAGAAAACATGTTGTGAGAATTCATCGTGACTGACTGACG
ATCTGCCTCGCGCGTTTCGGTGATGACGGTGAAAACCTCTGACACATGCAGCTCCCGGAGACGGTCACAG
CTTGTCTGTAAGCGGATGCCGGGAGCAGACAAGCCCGTCAGGGCGCGTCAGCGGGTGTTGGCGGGTGTCG
GGGCGCAGCCATGACCCAGTCACGTAGCGATAGCGGAGTGTATAATTCTTGAAGACGAAAGGGCCTCGTG
ATACGCCTATTTTTATAGGTTAATGTCATGATAATAATGGTTTCTTAGACGTCAGGTGGCACTTTTCGGG
