>Addgene plasmid #55663 | RIT2 | addgene partial sequence | sequence record 90532 | pGEX3 5'-CCGGGAGCTGCATGTGTCAGAGG-3'
AACGCGCGAGGCAGATCGTCAGTCAGTCACGATGAATTCTCACAACATGTTTTCTCTCTTCTTCTTCAGG
GAGGCTTTTATCTTCTTCCACAGGCTGTCCTTCCTCTTCAATTTCCTTTCCACCAAGGACAGCATGGATT
CCTTCCTGCGAATTTCTCTCACTAAGCCTTGAAAAGCATCATCGATACCGAATCGCAGGGCTGCAGATGT
CTCAAAGAAGGCACAGTTGTAGTCTCGAGCAAGATTCATGCCTTCTTCTGTAGATACCTGACGGAACTGC
TCCAAGTCAATTTTGTTACCCACTAGCACAAGGGGAATTTCATAGGTGTGACGGACCTGGAAAATAAGCT
CCTTGAACTTGGCAGCCTCCTGGAATGACTGGCGGTCAGTGACAGAATAGCAGATGATGAAGCCCTCTCC
CCCACGCATGTACTGCTCCCGCATGGCCGTGAACTCTGCCTGACCAGCAGTGTCCAAGATGTCTAAGTAA
GCAGGCTCATTATCAATCCTCACCTGGGTTTTATAAGCATCTTCGATTGTGGGGTCGTGATAGTCCGGGA
ACTGGTGGCTTATAAACTGCATTGTGACTGCGCTTTTACCAACGCCCCCTGCGCCCAGCATTACCACCTT
GTACTCTCTGGACCCGCCTGATGAGCTGCCAGGGCAGCAGTGGGCTTCGTTTTCTACTTCGGATCCACGC
GGAACCAGATCCGATTTTGGAGGATGGTCGCCACCACCAAACGTGGCTTGCCAGCCCTGCAAAGGCCATG
CTATATACTTGCTGGATTTCAAGTACTTATCAATTTGTGGGATAGCTTCAATACGTTTTTTAAAACAAAC
TAATTTTGGGAACGCATCCAGGCACATTGGGTCCATGTATAAAACAACATCAAGAGCGTCATACAACATG
AAGTCAGGATGGGTTACATGATCACCATTTAAATATGTTTTATGACATAAACGATCTTCGAACATTTTCA
GCATTTCAGGTA
