[The description below was written by a language model from this plasmid's Addgene catalogue record.]
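Description:
RIT2 is a bacterial expression plasmid built on the pGEX2T backbone (about 4.9 kb without insert), carrying the mouse Rit2 coding sequence, a gene also known as Rin, RIBA or Roc2 that encodes a small GTPase of the RAS family. The insert was placed by restriction cloning between the BamHI and EcoRI sites of the vector, both of which remain intact, so the insert can be excised or exchanged with the same enzymes. The plasmid is maintained at high copy in E. coli under ampicillin selection, and the record lists a BL21-derived, codon-supplemented DE3 strain as the host, consistent with its use for protein production rather than simple propagation.

The record gives the promoter as lac. pGEX-series vectors generally drive expression from an IPTG-inducible lac-type hybrid promoter and fuse the cloned protein to the C-terminus of glutathione S-transferase, with a thrombin cleavage site between GST and the cloning sites in pGEX2T. The catalogue entry does not explicitly list a GST tag or confirm the reading frame, and no feature table is provided, but cloning into BamHI/EcoRI of this backbone would be expected to yield a GST-RIT2 fusion that can be purified on glutathione resin. The record also does not state whether the insert is full length or carries any mutations.

The stated purpose is expression of mouse RIT2. The associated work concerns direct regulation of phosphoinositide 3-kinase isoforms by RAS and RHO family GTPases, suggesting that the recombinant protein served as one member of a GTPase panel in biochemical binding or activation studies.
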