Addgene plasmid #55663: RIT2
Purpose: expression of mouse RIT2
Depositing lab: Julian Downward. Depositing organization: Cancer Research UK. Publication: RAS and RHO families of GTPases directly regulate distinct phosphoinositide 3-kinase isoforms. Fritsch R, de Krijger I, Fritsch K, George R, Reason B, Kumar MS, Diefenbacher M, Stamp G, Downward J. Cell. 2013 May 23;153(5):1050-63. doi: 10.1016/j.cell.2013.04.031. PubMed 23706742.
Backbone
  Vector backbone: pGEX2T
  Backbone manufacturer: GE Healthcare Life Sciences
  Backbone size w/o insert (bp): 4948
  Vector type: Bacterial Expression
Growth in bacteria
  Bacterial resistance: Ampicillin, 100 μg/mL
  Growth temperature: 37°C
  Growth strain: BL21 codon plus ril de3
  Copy number: High Copy
Gene/Insert
  Gene/Insert name: RIT2
  Species: M. musculus (mouse)
  Entrez Gene: Rit2 (a.k.a. RIBA, Rin, Roc2)
  Promoter: lac
  Cloning method: Restriction Enzyme; 5′ cloning site BamHI (not destroyed); 3′ cloning site EcoRI (not destroyed)
  Sequencing primers: 5′ lac promoter; 3′ GST-R
Terms and licenses: Academic/Nonprofit Terms; Industry Terms: Not Available to Industry
How to cite: RIT2 was a gift from Julian Downward (Addgene plasmid # 55663 ; http://n2t.net/addgene:55663 ; RRID:Addgene_55663)
